>Addgene plasmid #182354 | pSEM397 - mosTI unc-119 - NNN - operon - gfp - nls - tbb-2 | addgene full sequence | sequence record 361685 | Addgene NGS Result
CACGACGTTGTAAAACGACGGCCAGTCATGCATAATCCGCACGCATCTGGAATAAGGAAGTGCCATTCCG
CCTGACCTAAGTGCTTTTCGAGATCGCCAAACCGGAGAACGATCAGGAGAATGATGAGTCGCCACAGGAG
TCGGCAAGATACGTGCGTTATAGATTTGCTCCAAACTTTTTGAAACTCAAAACGGTCGGAGCAACTGTGG
AATTCAAAGTAGGAGACATCCCAATCCATCATTTCCGAATGATCGAACGTCACTTCTTCAAAGATCGCCT
TCTGAAGTGTTTTGACTTTGAATTCGGATTCTGTATTCCGAATTCACGAAACAACTGTGAACATATCTAT
GAGTTCCCTCAACTCTCTCAACAACTCAGTGAGTCATTATTCTAAAAAGTACAATTCAAAAGACTAATCT
CTTTTTCAGTGGACGACATGATCAACAATCCAAACGAGACTCGTTCTGACAGCTTCTATTTCGTCGATAA
CAAACTCGTCATGCACAACAAAGCCGACTACTCATATGATGCATAAATCTTCATTGTTGAGTTTATCTTG
TTGATTTTTGAATAAATTATCAACTCTTTACTTTTTAATGGGTTATGAAATAAATAAACATTGAAAACTG
ATAAACAACGTTCATCTCTATAACTTCGTATAGCATACATTATACGAAGTTATTGCCTGAGACCAGCTAG
CAAGCTTGCATGCCTGCAGGTCGACTCTAGAGGATCCCCGGGTACCGAGCTCAGGTCTCTTGAGCTGTCT
CATCCTACTTTCACCTAGTTAACTGCTTGTCTTAAAATCTATGCTTCTCTTTAGTATCTAAAATTTTCCT
AGAAGCTTACAAGTATATAAATTGTCTCTTCTCAATAAAGGTTGTATATTTATTCATCTTATTGAATCTG
CCATTTCCTCGTTTTTGCGAGTTTATATACCTTCCAATTTTCTTTCTATTGTATTTTCAACTTCTAATTT
TAATTCAGGGAAACTGCTTCAACGCATCATGCCAAAGAAGAAGAGAAAGGTGTCAAAAGGAGAAGAACTC
TTTACCGGAGTCGTCCCAATTCTCGTCGAGCTCGACGGAGACGTAAACGGACACAAATTCTCGGTTTCCG
GAGAAGGAGAAGGAGGTAAGTTTTACGAAATTCTGAAGCTCACAAAACATGGAGTACATTTTTCAGATGC
TACTTATGGAAAACTCACCCTTAAATTCATTTGCACCACCGGAAAGCTCCCAGTGCCGTGGCCGACCCTT
GTGACTACATTCTGCTACGGAGTTCAATGCTTTTCCCGCTACCCAGACCACATGAAGCGTCACGATTTCT
TCAAATCAGCCATGCCAGAAGGATACGTCCAGGAGCGAACAATTTTCTTCAAGGACGATGGAAACTACAA
GACTCGTGCTGAAGTCAAGTTTGAAGGAGATACTCTCGTGAACCGCATTGAGCTCAAGGTAAGTTTATAA
TCTATGATCTTAATTTGGCAATGGAAAAAGTTTTTTCAGGGAATCGACTTCAAAGAAGATGGAAACATTC
TTGGACACAAGCTCGAATACAACTATAACTCGCACAACGTGTATATCATGGCCGACAAGCAAAAAAATGG
AATCAAGGTCAACTTCAAGATTCGCCACAACATCGAAGACGGGTCGGTTCAACTCGCTGATCACTACCAG
CAGAACACACCAATTGGAGGTAAGTTTTATTCCATAATACAAATATATATTGAACAATAATGCTTTTCAG
ATGGACCAGTCCTCCTCCCTGATAATCACTACCTTTCCACTCAATCCGCTCTTAGCAAGGATCCAAATGA
GAAAAGAGATCACATGGTTCTTCTCGAGTTTGTCACCGCCGCCGGAATCACCCACGGAATGGACGAGCTT
TACAAGTCGAGACGCCGCAAGGCTAATCCAACCAAACTTTCTGAAAATGCCAAGAAACTTGCCAAGGAGG
TCGAGAACTAAATGCAAAATCCTTTCAAGCATTCCCTTCTTCTCTATCACTCTTCTTTCTTTTTGTCAAA
AAATTCTCTCGCTAATTTATTTGCTTTTTTAATGTTATTATTTTATGACTTTTTATAGTCACTGAAAAGT
TTGCATCTGAGTGAAGTGAATGCTATCAAAATGTGATTCTGTCTGATGTACTTTCACAATCTCTCTTCAA
TTCCATTTTGAAGTGCTTTAAACCCGAAAGGTTGAGAAAAATGCGAGCGCTCAAATATTTGTATTGTGTT
CGTTGAGTGACCCAACAAAAAGAGGAAACTTTATTGTGCCGCCAAGAAAAAAGTCTCACAGGAAACGGAG
AATCTGTGCGGCAATGTCTTATCATTTGAAACGCGCCGTATCGATGCTGACATCATGCGGCTCCCGTGTT
AGTCGAGAAGATGGGTACGGGCCTTTATTCATCCAACACTCTACGGCTTCTTCAAGAGCTAGTAGGGCAC
CCTGTAGTTGGAAAGGGATTATTTCGTATGGCGAGCCCATACCGTCTTTCTTGCGGAAGCTTAACACGAT
AGGAAGTTGGATAGTTTCGAACGATGGTTCCATACGGAACGCTGTCTCAAGGATGAGTCTGACGGAGTGT
AACTCGAAGGCTAGGTGGAGGCTCAGTGATGATAAGTCTGCGATGGTGGATGCATGTGTCATGGTCATAG
CTGTTTCCTGTGTGAAATTGTTATCCGCTCAGAGGGCACAATCCTATTCCGCGCTATCCGACAATCTCCA
AGACATTAGGTGGAGTTCAGTTCGGCGTATGGCATATGTCGCTGGAAAGAACATGTGAGCAAAAGGCCAG
CAAAAGGCCAGGAACCGTAAAAAGGCCGCGTTGCTGGCGTTTTTCCATAGGCTCCGCCCCCCTGACGAGC
ATCACAAAAATCGACGCTCAAGTCAGAGGTGGCGAAACCCGACAGGACTATAAAGATACCAGGCGTTTCC
CCCTGGAAGCTCCCTCGTGCGCTCTCCTGTTCCGACCCTGCCGCTTACCGGATACCTGTCCGCCTTTCTC
CCTTCGGGAAGCGTGGCGCTTTCTCATAGCTCACGCTGTAGGTATCTCAGTTCGGTGTAGGTCGTTCGCT
CCAAGCTGGGCTGTGTGCACGAACCCCCCGTTCAGCCCGACCGCTGCGCCTTATCCGGTAACTATCGTCT
TGAGTCCAACCCGGTAAGACACGACTTATCGCCACTGGCAGCAGCCACTGGTAACAGGATTAGCAGAGCG
AGGTATGTAGGCGGTGCTACAGAGTTCTTGAAGTGGTGGCCTAACTACGGCTACACTAGAAGAACAGTAT
TTGGTATCTGCGCTCTGCTGAAGCCAGTTACCTTCGGAAAAAGAGTTGGTAGCTCTTGATCCGGCAAACA
AACCACCGCTGGTAGCGGTGGTTTTTTTGTTTGCAAGCAGCAGATTACGCGCAGAAAAAAAGGATCTCAA
GAAGATCCTTTGATCTTTTCTACGGGGTCTGACGCTCTATTCAACAAAGCCGCCGTCCCGTCAAGTCAGC
GTAAATGGGTAGGGGGCTTCAAATCGTCCTCGTGATACCAATTCGGAGCCTGCTTTTTTGTACAAACTTG
TTGATAATGGCAATTCAAGGATCTTCACCTAGATCCTTTTAAATTAAAAATGAAGTTTTAAATCAATCTA
AAGTATATATGAGTAAACTTGGTCTGACAGTTACCAATGCTTAATCAGTGAGGCACCTATCTCAGCGATC
TGTCTATTTCGTTCATCCATAGTTGCCTGACTCCCCGTCGTGTAGATAACTACGATACGGGAGGGCTTAC
CATCTGGCCCCAGTGCTGCAATGATACCGCGAGAGCCACGCTCACCGGCTCCAGATTTATCAGCAATAAA
CCAGCCAGCCGGAAGGGCCGAGCGCAGAAGTGGTCCTGCAACTTTATCCGCCTCCATCCAGTCTATTAAT
TGTTGCCGGGAAGCTAGAGTAAGTAGTTCGCCAGTTAATAGTTTGCGCAACGTTGTTGCCATTGCTACAG
GCATCGTGGTGTCACGCTCGTCGTTTGGTATGGCTTCATTCAGCTCCGGTTCCCAACGATCAAGGCGAGT
TACATGATCCCCCATGTTGTGCAAAAAAGCGGTTAGCTCCTTCGGTCCTCCGATCGTTGTCAGAAGTAAG
TTGGCCGCAGTGTTATCACTCATGGTTATGGCAGCACTGCATAATTCTCTTACTGTCATGCCATCCGTAA
GATGCTTTTCTGTGACTGGTGAGTACTCAACCAAGTCATTCTGAGAATAGTGTATGCGGCGACCGAGTTG
CTCTTGCCCGGCGTCAATACGGGATAATACCGCGCCACATAGCAGAACTTTAAAAGTGCTCATCATTGGA
AAACGTTCTTCGGGGCGAAAACTCTCAAGGATCTTACCGCTGTTGAGATCCAGTTCGATGTAACCCACTC
GTGCACCCAACTGATCTTCAGCATCTTTTACTTTCACCAGCGTTTCTGGGTGAGCAAAAACAGGAAGGCA
AAATGCCGCAAAAAAGGGAATAAGGGCGACACGGAAATGTTGAATACTCATACTCTTCCTTTTTCAATAT
TATTGAAGCATTTATCAGGGTTATTGTCTCATGAGCGGATACATATTTGAATGTATTTAGAAAAATAAAC
AAATAGGGGTTCCGCGCACATTTCCCCGAAAAGTGCCAGATACCTGAAACAAAACCCATCGTACGGCCAA
GGAAGTCTCCAATAACTGTGATCCACCACAAGCGCCAGGGTTTTCCCAGT
Features (pLannotate 1.2.2; 11 found; start..end, strand, type, name):
     81..533     +  CDS            unc-119 (fragment): UN119_CAEEL - Experimental evidence at protein level: Swiss-Prot protein existence level 1. Myristoyl-binding protein that acts as a cargo adapter: specifically binds the myristoyl moiety of a subset of N-terminally myristoylated proteins and is required for their localization. Plays a key role in ciliary membrane localization of proteins. Required for the establishment or function of the nervous system. From Caenorhabditis elegans.
    650..683     +  protein_bind   loxP: Cre-mediated recombination occurs in the 8-bp core sequence (GCATACAT). Cre recombinase
    702..752     -  misc_feature   MCS (fragment): pUC18/19 multiple cloning site
   1033..1893    +  CDS            sg25: sg25 is a basic (constitutively fluorescent) green fluorescent protein published in 1997, derived from Aequorea victoria.
   1897..1968    +  CDS            egl-13 (fragment): EGL13_CAEEL - Also known as cog-2 From Caenorhabditis elegans.
   1972..2295    +  terminator     tbb-2 terminator: tbb-2; transcription terminator for the C. elegans tubulin beta-2 gene
   2842..3430    -  rep_origin     ori: high-copy-number ColE1/pMB1/pBR322/pUC origin of replication
   3547..3571    -  protein_bind   attB1: mutant version of attB; recombination site for the Gateway® BP reaction BP Clonase™
   3671..4531    -  CDS            AmpR: β-lactamase; bla; confers resistance to ampicillin, carbenicillin, and related antibiotics
   4532..4636    -  promoter       AmpR promoter: bla
   4723..26      -  CDS            lacZα (fragment) (across the origin): LacZα fragment of β-galactosidase; lacZ fragment
