[The description below was written by a language model from this plasmid's Addgene catalogue record and pLannotate feature annotations shown in this document.]
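Description:
pSEM397 is an empty cloning backbone for Caenorhabditis elegans transgenesis, built on the high-copy pTwist-Amp plasmid and designed for the MosTI (modular safe-harbor transgene insertion) system using unc-119 selection. In bacteria it is maintained through a ColE1/pUC-type origin and selected with ampicillin via the β-lactamase gene and its native promoter. The annotated sequence is about 4.7 kb.

The worm-specific portion begins with a partial unc-119 coding segment. Only a fragment of the gene is annotated, and the catalogue describes unc-119 as the selection used to recover single-copy insertions. The record does not spell out how the marker is reconstituted or which sequences serve as homology arms. A loxP site follows this fragment, and next to it lies a short multiple cloning site that also works as a Golden Gate acceptor, with BsaI digestion leaving tgcc and tgag overhangs. The depositor notes that the tga within the downstream overhang can serve as the transgene's stop codon.

Downstream of the cloning site sits a gpd-2 operon linker, named in the catalogue but not annotated in the feature table. It is followed by a GFP coding sequence, a short egl-13-derived segment that corresponds to the nuclear localisation signals described in the record, and the tbb-2 3'UTR/terminator. An inserted promoter and gene are therefore transcribed together with GFP as an artificial operon, producing a separate nuclear-localised GFP rather than a fusion protein. No promoter is supplied, so the user provides it with the insert. The vector is intended for monitoring the expression of a single-copy transgene through co-expressed nuclear fluorescence. A residual attB1 site and a lacZα fragment are also annotated in the backbone.
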