Addgene plasmid #182354: pSEM397 - mosTI unc-119 - NNN - operon - gfp - nls - tbb-2
Purpose: (Empty Backbone) Nuclear GFP co-expression cloning vector for mosTI(unc-119). Transgene inserted upstream of gpd-2 operon::gfp(2xNLS)::tbb-2 3'UTR. MCS or Golden Gate (BsaI: tgcc - MCS - tgag)
Depositing lab: Christian Froekjaer-Jensen. Depositing organization: King Abdullah University of Science and Technology (KAUST). Publication: Modular safe-harbor transgene insertion (MosTI) for targeted single-copy and extrachromosomal array integration in C. elegans. El Mouridi S, Alkhaldi F, Frokjaer-Jensen C. G3 (Bethesda). 2022 Jul 28. pii: 6651068. doi: 10.1093/g3journal/jkac184. PubMed 35900171.
Backbone
  Vector backbone: pTwist-Amp-high-copy
  Backbone manufacturer: Twist Biosciences
  Vector type: Worm Expression
Growth in bacteria
  Bacterial resistance: Ampicillin, 100 μg/mL
  Growth temperature: 37°C
  Growth strain: DH5alpha
  Copy number: High Copy
Terms and licenses: Academic/Nonprofit Terms; Industry Terms: Not Available to Industry
Depositor comments: www.wormbuilder.org MOdular Safe harbor Transgene Insertion (mosTI). Cloning vector for single-copy insertion using unc-119 selection. MCS/Golden Gate (BsaI) cloning vector with insertion between upstream of gpd-2 operon and gfp(NLS)::tbb-2 3' UTR. Use to monitor expression of transgene by co-expression of fluorophore. BsaI overhangs: tgcc - mcs - tgag (use tga as the stop site in the BsaI overlap for transgenes). Please visit https://www.biorxiv.org/content/10.1101/2022.04.19.488726v1.full for bioRxiv preprint.
How to cite: pSEM397 - mosTI unc-119 - NNN - operon - gfp - nls - tbb-2 was a gift from Christian Froekjaer-Jensen (Addgene plasmid # 182354 ; http://n2t.net/addgene:182354 ; RRID:Addgene_182354)
